>Addgene plasmid #224758 | pGEMHE:mTREK-1(tandem S131C-wt) | addgene full sequence | sequence record 445040 | Addgene NGS Result
GAAGATCCTTTGATCTTTTCTACGGGGTCTGACGCTCAGTGGAACGAAAACTCACGTTAAGGGATTTTGG
TCATGAGATTATCAAAAAGGATCTTCACCTAGATCCTTTTAAATTAAAAATGAAGTTTTAAATCAATCTA
AAGTATATATGAGTAAACTTGGTCTGACAGTTACCAATGCTTAATCAGTGAGGCACCTATCTCAGCGATC
TGTCTATTTCGTTCATCCATAGTTGCCTGACTCCCCGTCGTGTAGATAACTACGATACGGGAGGGCTTAC
CATCTGGCCCCAGTGCTGCAATGATACCGCGAGACCCACGCTCACCGGCTCCAGATTTATCAGCAATAAA
CCAGCCAGCCGGAAGGGCCGAGCGCAGAAGTGGTCCTGCAACTTTATCCGCCTCCATCCAGTCTATTAAT
TGTTGCCGGGAAGCTAGAGTAAGTAGTTCGCCAGTTAATAGTTTGCGCAACGTTGTTGCCATTGCTACAG
GCATCGTGGTGTCACGCTCGTCGTTTGGTATGGCTTCATTCAGCTCCGGTTCCCAACGATCAAGGCGAGT
TACATGATCCCCCATGTTGTGCAAAAAAGCGGTTAGCTCCTTCGGTCCTCCGATCGTTGTCAGAAGTAAG
TTGGCCGCAGTGTTATCACTCATGGTTATGGCAGCACTGCATAATTCTCTTACTGTCATGCCATCCGTAA
GATGCTTTTCTGTGACTGGTGAGTACTCAACCAAGTCATTCTGAGAATAGTGTATGCGGCGACCGAGTTG
CTCTTGCCCGGCGTCAATACGGGATAATACCGCGCCACATAGCAGAACTTTAAAAGTGCTCATCATTGGA
AAACGTTCTTCGGGGCGAAAACTCTCAAGGATCTTACCGCTGTTGAGATCCAGTTCGATGTAACCCACTC
GTGCACCCAACTGATCTTCAGCATCTTTTACTTTCACCAGCGTTTCTGGGTGAGCAAAAACAGGAAGGCA
AAATGCCGCAAAAAAGGGAATAAGGGCGACACGGAAATGTTGAATACTCATACTCTTCCTTTTTCAATAT
TATTGAAGCATTTATCAGGGTTATTGTCTCATGAGCGGATACATATTTGAATGTATTTAGAAAAATAAAC
AAATAGGGGTTCCGCGCACATTTCCCCGAAAAGTGCCACCTGACGTCTAAGAAACCATTATTATCATGAC
ATTAACCTATAAAAATAGGCGTATCACGAGGCCCTTTCGTCTCGCGCGTTTCGGTGATGACGGTGAAAAC
CTCTGACACATGCAGCTCCCGGAGACGGTCACAGCTTGTCTGTAAGCGGATGCCGGGAGCAGACAAGCCC
GTCAGGGCGCGTCAGCGGGTGTTGGCGGGTGTCGGGGCTGGCTTAACTATGCGGCATCAGAGCAGATTGT
ACTGAGAGTGCACCATATGCGGTGTGAAATACCGCACAGATGCGTAAGGAGAAAATACCGCATCAGGCGC
CATTCGCCATTCAGGCTGCGCAACTGTTGGGAAGGGCGATCGGTGCGGGCCTCTTCGCTATTACGCCAGC
TGGCGAAAGGGGGATGTGCTGCAAGGCGATTAAGTTGGGTAACGCCAGGGTTTTCCCAGTCACGACGTTG
TAAAACGACGGCCAGTGAATTGTAATACGACTCACTATAGGGCGAATTAATTCGAGCTCGGTACCCAGCT
TGCTTGTTCTTTTTGCAGAAGCTCAGAATAAACGCTCAACTTTGGCAGATCAATTCCCCGGGGATCCGAA
TTCTCTAGAGCAAGCTTATGGCGGCCCCTGACTTGCTGGATCCCAAGTCTGCTGCTCAGAACTCCAAACC
GAGGCTCTCATTCTCCTCAAAACCCACCGTGCTTGCTTCCCGGGTGGAGAGTGACTCGGCCATTAATGTT
ATGAAATGGAAGACGGTCTCCACGATTTTCCTGGTGGTCGTCCTCTACCTGATCATCGGAGCCACGGTGT
TCAAGGCATTGGAGCAGCCTCAGGAGATTTCCCAGAGGACCACCATTGTGATCCAGAAGCAGACCTTCAT
AGCCCAGCATGCCTGCGTCAACTCCACCGAGCTGGACGAACTCATCCAGCAAATAGTGGCAGCAATAAAC
GCAGGAATTATCCCCTTAGGAAACAGCTCCAATCAAGTTAGTCACTGGGACCTCGGATGCTCTTTCTTCT
TTGCTGGTACTGTTATCACAACCATAGGATTTGGAAACATCTCCCCACGAACTGAAGGTGGAAAAATATT
CTGCATCATCTATGCCTTGCTGGGAATTCCCCTCTTTGGCTTTCTACTGGCTGGGGTTGGTGATCAGCTA
GGAACTATATTTGGAAAAGGAATTGCCAAAGTGGAAGACACATTTATTAAGTGGAATGTTAGTCAGACGA
AGATTCGTATCATCTCCACCATCATCTTCATCCTGTTTGGCTGTGTCCTCTTTGTGGCTCTCCCTGCGGT
CATATTCAAGCACATAGAAGGCTGGAGCGCCCTGGACGCTATCTATTTTGTGGTTATCACTCTGACGACC
ATTGGATTTGGAGACTACGTGGCAGGTGGATCAGACATTGAATATCTGGACTTCTACAAGCCTGTGGTGT
GGTTCTGGATCCTCGTTGGGCTGGCCTACTTTGCAGCTGTTCTGAGCATGATTGGGGACTGGCTACGGGT
GATCTCTAAGAAGACGAAGGAAGAGGTGGGAGAGTTCAGAGCGCATGCCGCTGAGTGGACAGCCAATGTC
ACGGCCGAGTTCAAGGAAACGAGGAGGCGGCTGAGCGTGGAGATCTACGACAAGTTCCAGCGTGCCACAT
CCGTGAAGCGGAAGCTCTCCGCAGAGCTGGCGGGCAACCACAACCAGGAACTGACTCCGTGTCGTCGCAC
CCTGTCTGTGAACCACCTGACCAGCGAGAGGGAAGTCCTGCCTCCCTTGCTGAAGGCTGAGAGCATCTAT
CTGAACGGTCTGACACCACACTGTGCTGGTGAGGACATAGCTGTCATTGAGAACATGAAGGCGGCCGCTG
GTAGTGGTGGATCAGGAGGTTCCGGCGGCTCTAGTGGATCGAGTGGGTCTATGGCGGCCCCTGACTTGCT
GGATCCCAAGTCTGCTGCTCAGAACTCCAAACCGAGGCTCTCATTCTCCTCAAAACCCACCGTGCTTGCT
TCCCGGGTGGAGAGTGACTCGGCCATTAATGTTATGAAATGGAAGACGGTCTCCACGATTTTCCTGGTGG
TCGTCCTCTACCTGATCATCGGAGCCACGGTGTTCAAGGCATTGGAGCAGCCTCAGGAGATTTCCCAGAG
GACCACCATTGTGATCCAGAAGCAGACCTTCATAGCCCAGCATGCCTGCGTCAACTCCACCGAGCTGGAC
GAACTCATCCAGCAAATAGTGGCAGCAATAAACGCAGGAATTATCCCCTTAGGAAACAGCTCCAATCAAG
TTAGTCACTGGGACCTCGGAAGCTCTTTCTTCTTTGCTGGTACTGTTATCACAACCATAGGATTTGGAAA
CATCTCCCCACGAACTGAAGGTGGAAAAATATTCTGCATCATCTATGCCTTGCTGGGAATTCCCCTCTTT
GGCTTTCTACTGGCTGGGGTTGGTGATCAGCTAGGAACTATATTTGGAAAAGGAATTGCCAAAGTGGAAG
ACACATTTATTAAGTGGAATGTTAGTCAGACGAAGATTCGTATCATCTCCACCATCATCTTCATCCTGTT
TGGCTGTGTCCTCTTTGTGGCTCTCCCTGCGGTCATATTCAAGCACATAGAAGGCTGGAGCGCCCTGGAC
GCTATCTATTTTGTGGTTATCACTCTGACGACCATTGGATTTGGAGACTACGTGGCAGGTGGATCAGACA
TTGAATATCTGGACTTCTACAAGCCTGTGGTGTGGTTCTGGATCCTCGTTGGGCTGGCCTACTTTGCAGC
TGTTCTGAGCATGATTGGGGACTGGCTACGGGTGATCTCTAAGAAGACGAAGGAAGAGGTGGGAGAGTTC
AGAGCGCATGCCGCTGAGTGGACAGCCAATGTCACGGCCGAGTTCAAGGAAACGAGGAGGCGGCTGAGCG
TGGAGATCTACGACAAGTTCCAGCGTGCCACATCCGTGAAGCGGAAGCTCTCCGCAGAGCTGGCGGGCAA
CCACAACCAGGAACTGACTCCGTGTCGTCGCACCCTGTCTGTGAACCACCTGACCAGCGAGAGGGAAGTC
CTGCCTCCCTTGCTGAAGGCTGAGAGCATCTATCTGAACGGTCTGACACCACACTGTGCTGGTGAGGACA
TAGCTGTCATTGAGAACATGAAGTAGCTCGAGTCGACGGATCCGCGGCCCGCGCATGCCCATGGTCTCTA
GCTTGATCTGGTTACCACTAAACCAGCCTCAAGAACACCCGAATGGAGTCTCTAAGCTACATAATACCAA
CTTACACTTTACAAAATGTTGTCCCCCAAAATGTAGCCATTCGTATCTGCTCCTAATAAAAAGAAAGTTT
CTTCACATTCTAAAAAAAAAAAAAAAAAAAAAAAAAAAMCCCCCCCCCCCCCCCTGCAGGCGGCGCTTAA
GTATCCGTACGACGTCCCGGACTACGCGTAAGAATTCGCGGCGCCTAGGGCGGCCGGCGCGGCTAGCTTG
AGTATTCTATAGTGTCACCTAAATAGCTTGGCGTAATCATGGTCATAGCTGTTTCCTGTGTGAAATTGTT
ATCCGCTCACAATTCCACACAACATACGAGCCGGAAGCATAAAGTGTAAAGCCTGGGGTGCCTAATGAGT
GAGCTAACTCACATTAATTGCGTTGCGCTCACTGCCCGCTTTCCAGTCGGGAAACCTGTCGTGCCAGCTG
CATTAATGAATCGGCCAACGCGCGGGGAGAGGCGGTTTGCGTATTGGGCGCTCTTCCGCTTCCTCGCTCA
CTGACTCGCTGCGCTCGGTCGTTCGGCTGCGGCGAGCGGTATCAGCTCACTCAAAGGCGGTAATACGGTT
ATCCACAGAATCAGGGGATAACGCAGGAAAGAACATGTGAGCAAAAGGCCAGCAAAAGGCCAGGAACCGT
AAAAAGGCCGCGTTGCTGGCGTTTTTCCATAGGCTCCGCCCCCCTGACGAGCATCACAAAAATCGACGCT
CAAGTCAGAGGTGGCGAAACCCGACAGGACTATAAAGATACCAGGCGTTTCCCCCTGGAAGCTCCCTCGT
GCGCTCTCCTGTTCCGACCCTGCCGCTTACCGGATACCTGTCCGCCTTTCTCCCTTCGGGAAGCGTGGCG
CTTTCTCATAGCTCACGCTGTAGGTATCTCAGTTCGGTGTAGGTCGTTCGCTCCAAGCTGGGCTGTGTGC
ACGAACCCCCCGTTCAGCCCGACCGCTGCGCCTTATCCGGTAACTATCGTCTTGAGTCCAACCCGGTAAG
ACACGACTTATCGCCACTGGCAGCAGCCACTGGTAACAGGATTAGCAGAGCGAGGTATGTAGGCGGTGCT
ACAGAGTTCTTGAAGTGGTGGCCTAACTACGGCTACACTAGAAGAACAGTATTTGGTATCTGCGCTCTGC
TGAAGCCAGTTACCTTCGGAAAAAGAGTTGGTAGCTCTTGATCCGGCAAACAAACCACCGCTGGTAGCGG
TGGTTTTTTTGTTTGCAAGCAGCAGATTACGCGCAGAAAAAAAGGATCTCAA
Features (pLannotate 1.2.2; 18 found; start..end, strand, type, name):
    171..1031    -  CDS            AmpR: β-lactamase; bla; confers resistance to ampicillin, carbenicillin, and related antibiotics
   1032..1136    -  promoter       AmpR promoter: bla
   1231..1266    +  CDS            rop (fragment): Rop protein, which maintains plasmids at low copy number; rop
   1368..1467    +  misc_feature   bom (fragment): basis of mobility region from pBR322
   1473..1630    -  CDS            lacZα (fragment): LacZα fragment of β-galactosidase; lacZ fragment
   1633..1651    +  promoter       T7 promoter: promoter for bacteriophage T7 RNA polymerase
   1659..1676    +  misc_feature   MCS (fragment): pUC18/19 multiple cloning site
   1683..1725    +  5'UTR          Xenopus globin 5'-UTR: translational enhancer from the 5'-UTR of the major beta-globin gene of Xenopus laevis
   1771..3000    +  CDS            Kcnk2: KCNK2_MOUSE - Experimental evidence at protein level: Swiss-Prot protein existence level 1. Ion channel that contributes to passive transmembrane potassium transport. Reversibly converts between a voltage-insensitive potassium leak channel and a voltage-dependent outward rectifying potassium channel in a phosphorylation-dependent manner. In astrocytes, forms mostly heterodimeric potassium channels with KCNK1, with only a minor proportion of functional channels containing homodimeric KCNK2 (PubMed:24496152). In astrocytes, the heterodimer formed by KCNK1 and KCNK2 is required for rapid glutamat
   3064..4293    +  CDS            Kcnk2: KCNK2_MOUSE - Experimental evidence at protein level: Swiss-Prot protein existence level 1. Ion channel that contributes to passive transmembrane potassium transport. Reversibly converts between a voltage-insensitive potassium leak channel and a voltage-dependent outward rectifying potassium channel in a phosphorylation-dependent manner. In astrocytes, forms mostly heterodimeric potassium channels with KCNK1, with only a minor proportion of functional channels containing homodimeric KCNK2 (PubMed:24496152). In astrocytes, the heterodimer formed by KCNK1 and KCNK2 is required for rapid glutamat
   4361..4486    +  3'UTR          Xenopus globin 3'-UTR: 3'-UTR of the major beta-globin gene of Xenopus laevis
   4552..4574    +  CDS            3xHA (fragment): three tandem HA epitope tags
   4626..4644    -  promoter       SP6 promoter: promoter for bacteriophage SP6 RNA polymerase
   4686..4702    -  protein_bind   lac operator: The lac repressor binds to the lac operator to inhibit transcription in E. coli. This inhibition can be relieved by adding lactose or isopropyl-β-D-thiogalactopyranoside (IPTG). lac repressor encoded by lacI
   4710..4740    -  promoter       lac promoter: promoter for the E. coli lac operon
   4755..4776    -  protein_bind   CAP binding site: CAP binding activates transcription in the presence of cAMP. E. coli catabolite activator protein
   4789..4881    -  CDS            lacI (fragment): lac repressor; lacI; The lac repressor binds to the lac operator to inhibit transcription in E. coli. This inhibition can be relieved by adding lactose or isopropyl-β-D-thiogalactopyranoside (IPTG).
   5064..5652    -  rep_origin     ori: high-copy-number ColE1/pMB1/pBR322/pUC origin of replication
