[The description below was written by a language model from this plasmid's Addgene catalogue record and pLannotate feature annotations shown in this document.]
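Description:
pGEMHE:mTREK-1(tandem S131C-wt) is a bacterial plasmid built on the pGEMHE backbone and intended as a template for in vitro transcription, with the resulting RNA expressed in oocytes. It is propagated in E. coli as a high-copy plasmid through a ColE1/pUC-type origin and selected with ampicillin via the β-lactamase gene and its native promoter. The remaining backbone annotations (fragments of lacZα, lacI, rop and bom, the lac promoter/operator and CAP site, and a short 3xHA-like match lying downstream of the 3′ UTR) appear to be cloning-vector remnants rather than functional parts of the payload.

The expression cassette is driven by a T7 promoter, followed by the Xenopus laevis β-globin 5′ UTR, the insert, and the Xenopus β-globin 3′ UTR. These globin flanks are the defining feature of pGEMHE and serve to enhance translation and stability of the transcript in Xenopus oocytes. An SP6 promoter sits in the opposite orientation beyond the 3′ UTR. The insert, cloned between HindIII and XhoI sites, consists of two mouse Kcnk2 (TREK-1) coding regions arranged head to tail on the same strand and separated by a short gap, presumably a linker. By its name, this encodes a concatenated dimer in which one subunit carries the S131C mutation and the other is wild type. The catalogue's insert size of 1236 bp matches a single copy rather than the full tandem seen in the feature table. Because K2P channels assemble as dimers, such a tandem fixes the stoichiometry at one mutant and one wild-type subunit per channel. The associated work concerns covalent chemogenetic K2P channel activators, which suggests the engineered cysteine is relevant to covalent ligand attachment, although the record does not state this.
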