Addgene plasmid #224758: pGEMHE:mTREK-1(tandem S131C-wt)
Purpose: In vitro transcription for Oocyte expression of mTREK-1(tandem S131C-wt)
Depositing lab: Dan Minor. Depositing organization: University of California, San Francisco (UCSF). Publication: Development of covalent chemogenetic K(2P) channel activators. Deal PE, Lee H, Mondal A, Lolicato M, Mendonca PRF, Black H, Jang S, El-Hilali X, Bryant C, Isacoff EY, Renslo AR, Minor DL Jr. Cell Chem Biol. 2024 Jul 18;31(7):1305-1323.e9. doi: 10.1016/j.chembiol.2024.06.006. PubMed 39029456.
Backbone
  Vector backbone: pGEMHE
  Vector type: In vitro transcription for Oocyte expression
Growth in bacteria
  Bacterial resistance: Ampicillin, 100 μg/mL
  Growth temperature: 37°C
  Growth strain: DH5alpha
  Copy number: High Copy
Gene/Insert
  Gene/Insert name: Tandem TREK-1 (S131C-wt) (alt names: Kcnk2; TREK-1)
  Species: M. musculus (mouse)
  Insert size (bp): 1236
  Mutation: S131C
  Entrez Gene: Kcnk2 (a.k.a. A430027H14Rik, TREK-1)
  Promoter: T7
  Cloning method: Restriction Enzyme; 5′ cloning site Hind III (not destroyed); 3′ cloning site XhoI (not destroyed)
  Sequencing primers: 5′ TAATACGACTCACTATAGGG; 3′ TCGGGTGTTCTTGAGGCTGG
Terms and licenses: Academic/Nonprofit Terms; Industry Terms: Not Available to Industry
How to cite: pGEMHE:mTREK-1(tandem S131C-wt) was a gift from Dan Minor (Addgene plasmid # 224758 ; http://n2t.net/addgene:224758 ; RRID:Addgene_224758)
